>Addgene plasmid #12211 | pCMV6M-Pak1 H83L H86L | addgene full sequence | sequence record 158653 | Addgene NGS result
CATTAATGAATCGGCCAACGCGCGGGGAGAGGCGGTTTGCGTATTGGGCGCTCTTCCGCTTCCTCGCTCA
CTGACTCGCTGCGCTCGGTCGTTCGGCTGCGGCGAGCGGTATCAGCTCACTCAAAGGCGGTAATACGGTT
ATCCACAGAATCAGGGGATAACGCAGGAAAGAACATGTGAGCAAAAGGCCAGCAAAAGGCCAGGAACCGT
AAAAAGGCCGCGTTGCTGGCGTTTTTCCATAGGCTCCGCCCCCCTGACGAGCATCACAAAAATCGACGCT
CAAGTCAGAGGTGGCGAAACCCGACAGGACTATAAAGATACCAGGCGTTTCCCCCTGGAAGCTCCCTCGT
GCGCTCTCCTGTTCCGACCCTGCCGCTTACCGGATACCTGTCCGCCTTTCTCCCTTCGGGAAGCGTGGCG
CTTTCTCATAGCTCACGCTGTAGGTATCTCAGTTCGGTGTAGGTCGTTCGCTCCAAGCTGGGCTGTGTGC
ACGAACCCCCCGTTCAGCCCGACCGCTGCGCCTTATCCGGTAACTATCGTCTTGAGTCCAACCCGGTAAG
ACACGACTTATCGCCACTGGCAGCAGCCACTGGTAACAGGATTAGCAGAGCGAGGTATGTAGGCGGTGCT
ACAGAGTTCTTGAAGTGGTGGCCTAACTACGGCTACACTAGAAGAACAGTATTTGGTATCTGCGCTCTGC
TGAAGCCAGTTACCTTCGGAAAAAGAGTTGGTAGCTCTTGATCCGGCAAACAAACCACCGCTGGTAGCGG
TGGTTTTTTTGTTTGCAAGCAGCAGATTACGCGCAGAAAAAAAGGATCTCAAGAAGATCCTTTGATCTTT
TCTACGGGGTCTGACGCTCAGTGGAACGAAAACTCACGTTAAGGGATTTTGGTCATGAGATTATCAAAAA
GGATCTTCACCTAGATCCTTTTAAATTAAAAATGAAGTTTTAAATCAATCTAAAGTATATATGAGTAAAC
TTGGTCTGACAGTTACCAATGCTTAATCAGTGAGGCACCTATCTCAGCGATCTGTCTATTTCGTTCATCC
ATAGTTGCCTGACTCCCCGTCGTGTAGATAACTACGATACGGGAGGGCTTACCATCTGGCCCCAGTGCTG
CAATGATACCGCGAGACCCACGCTCACCGGCTCCAGATTTATCAGCAATAAACCAGCCAGCCGGAAGGGC
CGAGCGCAGAAGTGGTCCTGCAACTTTATCCGCCTCCATCCAGTCTATTAATTGTTGCCGGGAAGCTAGA
GTAAGTAGTTCGCCAGTTAATAGTTTGCGCAACGTTGTTGCCATTGCTACAGGCATCGTGGTGTCACGCT
CGTCGTTTGGTATGGCTTCATTCAGCTCCGGTTCCCAACGATCAAGGCGAGTTACATGATCCCCCATGTT
GTGCAAAAAAGCGGTTAGCTCCTTCGGTCCTCCGATCGTTGTCAGAAGTAAGTTGGCCGCAGTGTTATCA
CTCATGGTTATGGCAGCACTGCATAATTCTCTTACTGTCATGCCATCCGTAAGATGCTTTTCTGTGACTG
GTGAGTACTCAACCAAGTCATTCTGAGAATAGTGTATGCGGCGACCGAGTTGCTCTTGCCCGGCGTCAAT
ACGGGATAATACCGCGCCACATAGCAGAACTTTAAAAGTGCTCATCATTGGAAAACGTTCTTCGGGGCGA
AAACTCTCAAGGATCTTACCGCTGTTGAGATCCAGTTCGATGTAACCCACTCGTGCACCCAACTGATCTT
CAGCATCTTTTACTTTCACCAGCGTTTCTGGGTGAGCAAAAACAGGAAGGCAAAATGCCGCAAAAAAGGG
AATAAGGGCGACACGGAAATGTTGAATACTCATACTCTTCCTTTTTCAATATTATTGAAGCATTTATCAG
GGTTATTGTCTCATGAGCGGATACATATTTGAATGTATTTAGAAAAATAAACAAATAGGGGTTCCGCGCA
CATTTCCCCGAAAAGTGCCACCTG
[124 nt withheld, positions 1985-2108]
C
[91 nt withheld, positions 2110-2200]
A
[49 nt withheld, positions 2202-2250]
CCTTTGACGTTGGAGTCCACGTTCTTT
[37 nt withheld, positions 2278-2314]
ACCCTATCTCGGTCTATTCTTTTGATTTATAAGGGATTTTGCCGATTTCGGCCTATTGGTTAAAAAATGA
GCTGATTTAACAAAAATTTAACGCGAATTTTAACAAAATATTAACGCTTACAATTTCCATTCGCCATTCA
GGCTGCGCAACTGTTGGGAAGGGCGATCGGTGCGGGCCTCTTCGCTATTACGCCAGCTGGCGAAAGGGGG
ATGTGCTGCAAGGCGATTAAGTTGGGTAACGCCAGGGTTTTCCCAGTCACGACGTTGTAAAACGACGGCC
AGTGCCAAGCTGATCTATACATTGAATCAATATTGGCAATTAGCCATATTAGTCATTGGTTATATAGCAT
AAATCAATATTGGCTATTGGCCATTGCATACGTTGTATCTATATCATAATATGTACATTTATATTGGCTC
ATGTCCAATATGACCGCCATGTTGACATTGATTATTGACTAGTTATTAATAGTAATCAATTACGGGGTCA
TTAGTTCATAGCCCATATATGGAGTTCCGCGTTACATAACTTACGGTAAATGGCCCGCCTGGCTGACCGC
CCAACGACCCCCGCCCATTGACGTCAATAATGACGTATGTTCCCATAGTAACGCCAATAGGGACTTTCCA
TTGACGTCAATGGGTGGAGTATTTACGGTAAACTGCCCACTTGGCAGTACATCAAGTGTATCATATGCCA
AGTCCGCCCCCTATTGACGTCAATGACGGTAAATGGCCCGCCTGGCATTATGCCCAGTACATGACCTTAC
GGGACTTTCCTACTTGGCAGTACATCTACGTATTAGTCATCGCTATTACCATGGTGATGCGGTTTTGGCA
GTACACCAATGGGCGTGGATAGCGGTTTGACTCACGGGGATTTCCAAGTCTCCACCCCATTGACGTCAAT
GGGAGTTTGTTTTGGCACCAAAATCAACGGGACTTTCCAAAATGTCGTAATAACCCCGCCCCGTTGACGC
AAATGGGCGGTAGGCGTGTACGGTGGGAGGTCTATATAAGCAGAGCTCGTTTAGTGAACCGTCAGAATTA
ATTCAGATCTGGTACCACGCGTATCGATAAGCTTCGATCGTCGACATGGAACAGAAACTCATCTCTGAAG
AGGATCTGTCTAGAGGATCCATGTCAAATAACGGCCTAGACATTCAAGACAAACCCCCAGCCCCTCCGAT
GAGAAATACCAGCACTATGATTGGAGCCGGCAGCAAAGATGCTGGAACCCTAAACCATGGTTCTAAACCT
CTGCCTCCAAACCCAGAGGAGAAGAAAAAGAAGGACCGATTTTACCGATCCATTTTACCTGGAGATAAAA
CAAATAAAAAGAAAGAGAAAGAGCGGCCAGAGATTTCTCTCCCTTCAGATTTTGAGCTCACAATTCTTGT
CGGTTTTGATGCTGTCACAGGGGAGTTTACGGGAATGCCAGAGCAGTGGGCCCGCTTGCTTCAGACATCA
AATATCACTAAGTCGGAGCAGAAGAAAAACCCGCAGGCTGTTCTGGATGTGTTGGAGTTTTACAACTCGA
AGAAGACATCCAACAGCCAGAAATACATGAGCTTTACAGATAAGTCAGCTGAGGATTACAATTCTTCTAA
TGCCTTGAATGTGAAGGCTGTGTCTGAGACTCCTGCAGTGCCACCAGTTTCAGAAGATGAGGATGATGAT
GATGATGATGCTACCCCACCACCAGTGATTGCTCCACGCCCAGAGCACACAAAATCTGTATACACACGGT
CTGTGATTGAACCACTTCCTGTCACTCCAACTCGGGACGTGGCTACATCTCCCATTTCACCTACTGAAAA
TAACACCACTCCACCAGATGCTTTGACCCGGAATACTGAGAAGCAGAAGAAGAAGCCTAAAATGTCTGAT
GAGGAGATCTTGGAGAAATTACGAAGCATAGTGAGTGTGGGCGATCCTAAGAAGAAATATACACGGTTTG
AGAAGATTGGACAAGGTGCTTCAGGCACCGTGTACACAGCAATGGATGTGGCCACAGGACAGGAGGTGGC
CATTAAGCAGATGAATCTTCAGCAGCAGCCCAAGAAAGAGCTGATTATTAATGAGATCCTGGTCATGAGG
GAAAACAAGAACCCAAACATTGTGAATTACTTGGACAGTTACCTCGTGGGAGATGAGCTGTGGGTTGTTA
TGGAATACTTGGCTGGAGGCTCCTTGACAGATGTGGTGACAGAAACTTGCATGGATGAAGGCCAAATTGC
AGCTGTGTGCCGTGAGTGTCTGCAGGCTCTGGAGTTCTTGCATTCGAACCAGGTCATTCACAGAGACATC
AAGAGTGACAATATTCTGTTGGGAATGGATAGCTCTGTCAAGCTAACTGACTTTGGATTCTGTGCACAGA
TAACCCCAGAGCAGAGCAAACGGAGCACCATGGTAGGAACCCCATACTGGATGGCACCAGAGGTTGTGAC
ACGAAAGGCCTATGGGCCCAAGGTTGACATCTGGTCCCTGGGCATCATGGCCATCGAAATGATTGAAGGG
GAGCCTCCATACCTCAATGAAAACCCTCTGAGAGCCTTGTACCTCATTGCCACCAATGGGACCCCAGAAC
TTCAGAACCCAGAGAAGCTGTCAGCTATCTTCCGGGACTTTCTGAACCGCTGTCTCGAGATGGATGTGGA
GAAGAGAGGTTCAGCTAAAGAGCTGATACAGCATCAATTCCTGAAGATTGCCAAGCCCCTCTCCAGCCTC
ACTCCACTGATTGCTGCAGCTAAGGAGGCAACAAAGAACAATCACTAAAACCACACTCACCCCAGCCTCA
TTGTGCCAAGCCTTCTGTGAGATAAATGCACATTTCAGAAATTCCAACTCCTGATGCCCTCTTCTCCTTG
CCTTGCTTCTCCCATTTCCTGATCTAGCACTCCTCAAGACTTTGATCCTTGGAAACCGTGTGTCCAGCAT
TGAAGAGAACTGCAACTGAATGACTAATCAGATGATGGCCATTTCTAAATAAGGAATTTCCTCCCAATTC
ATGGATATGAGGGTGGTTTATGATTAAGGGTTTATATAAATAAATGTTTCTAGTCTTCCGGGCCTTCGTG
GCCTCGAGGAATTCCGTGGCATCCCTGTGACCCCTCCCCAGTGCCTCTCCTGGCCCTGGAAGTTGCCACT
CCAGTGCCCACCAGCCTTGTCCTAATAAAATTAAGTTGCATCATTTTGTCTGACTAGGTGTCCTTCTATA
ATATTATGGGGTGGAGGGGGGTGGTATGGAGCAAGGGGCAAGTTGGGAAGACAACCTGTAGGGCCTGCGG
GGTCTATTGGGAACCAAGCTGGAGTGCAGTGGCACAATCTTGGCTCACTGCAATCTCCGCCTCCTGGGTT
CAAGCGATTCTCCTGCCTCAGCCTCCCGAGTTGTTGGGATTCCAGGCATGCATGACCAGGCTCAGCTAAT
TTTTGTTTTTTTGGTAGAGACGGGGTTTCACCATATTGGCCAGGCTGGTCTCCAACTCCTAATCTCAGGT
GATCTACCCACCTTGGCCTCCCAAATTGCTGGGATTACAGGCGTGAACCACTGCTCCCTTCCCTGTCCTT
CTGATTTTAAAATAACTATACCAGCAGGAGGACGTCCAGACACAGCATAGGCTACCTGGCCATGCCCAAC
CGGTGGGACATTTGAGTTGCTTGCTGTGGAATGTGTGTCAGTTAGGGTGTGGAAAGTCCCCAGGCTCCCC
AGCAGGCAGAAGTATGCAAAGCATGCATCTCAATTAGTCAGCAACCAGGTGTGGAAAGTCCCCAGGCTCC
CCAGCAGGCAGAAGTATGCAAAGCATGCATCTCAATTAGTCAGCAACCAGGTGTGGAAAGTCCCCAGGCT
CCCCAGCAGGCAGAAGTATGCAAAGCATGCATCTCAATTAGTCAGCAACCAGGTGTGGAAAGTCCCCAGG
CTCCCCAGCAGGCAGAAGTATGCAAAGCATGCATCTCAATTAGTCAGCAACCATAGTCCCGCCCCTAACT
CCGCCCATCCCGCCCCTAACTCCGCCCAGTTCCGCCCATTCTCCGCCCCATGGCTGACTAATTTTTTTTA
TTTATGCAGAGGCCGAGGCCGCCTCGGCCTCTGAGCTATTCCAGAAGTAGTGAGGAGGCTTTTTTGGAGG
CCTAGGCTTTTGCAAAAAGCTCCTCGAGGAACTGAAAAACCAGAAAGTTAATTCCCTATAGTGAGTCGTA
TTAAATTCGTAATCATGTCATAGCTGTTTCCTGTGTGAAATTGTTATCCGCTCACAATTCCACACAACAT
ACGAGCCGGAAGCATAAAGTGTAAAGCCTGGGGTGCCTAATGAGTGAGCTAACTCACATTAATTGCGTTG
CGCTCACTGCCCGCTTTCCAGTCGGGAAACCTGTCGTGCCAGCTG
Features (pLannotate 1.2.2; 17 found; start..end, strand, type, name):
    234..822     -  rep_origin     ori: high-copy-number ColE1/pMB1/pBR322/pUC origin of replication
    993..1853    -  CDS            AmpR: β-lactamase; bla; confers resistance to ampicillin, carbenicillin, and related antibiotics
   1854..1958    -  promoter       AmpR promoter: bla
   1985..2413    +  rep_origin     f1 ori (sequence partly withheld): f1 bacteriophage origin of replication; arrow indicates direction of (+) strand synthesis
   2444..2598    -  CDS            lacZα (fragment): LacZα fragment of β-galactosidase; lacZ fragment
   2758..3137    +  enhancer       CMV enhancer: human cytomegalovirus immediate early enhancer
   3139..3338    +  promoter       CMV promoter: human cytomegalovirus (CMV) immediate early promoter
   3416..3442    +  CDS            3xMyc (fragment): 3 tandem Myc epitope tags
   3455..5089    +  CDS            PAK1: PAK1_HUMAN - Experimental evidence at protein level: Swiss-Prot protein existence level 1. Protein kinase involved in intracellular signaling pathways downstream of integrins and receptor-type kinases that plays an important role in cytoskeleton dynamics, in cell adhesion, migration, proliferation, apoptosis, mitosis, and in vesicle-mediated transport processes (PubMed:11896197, PubMed:30290153). Can directly phosphorylate BAD and protects cells against apoptosis. Activated by interaction with CDC42 and RAC1. Functions as GTPase effector that links the Rho-related GTPases CDC42 and RAC1 to the
   5410..5979    +  polyA_signal   hGH poly(A) signal (fragment): human growth hormone polyadenylation signal
   5977..6143    +  promoter       SV40 promoter (fragment): SV40 enhancer and early promoter
   6144..6460    +  promoter       SV40 promoter: SV40 enhancer and early promoter
   6499..6517    -  promoter       T7 promoter: promoter for bacteriophage T7 RNA polymerase
   6555..6571    -  protein_bind   lac operator: The lac repressor binds to the lac operator to inhibit transcription in E. coli. This inhibition can be relieved by adding lactose or isopropyl-β-D-thiogalactopyranoside (IPTG). lac repressor encoded by lacI
   6579..6609    -  promoter       lac promoter: promoter for the E. coli lac operon
   6624..6645    -  protein_bind   CAP binding site: CAP binding activates transcription in the presence of cAMP. E. coli catabolite activator protein
   6658..51      -  CDS            lacI (fragment) (across the origin): lac repressor; lacI; The lac repressor binds to the lac operator to inhibit transcription in E. coli. This inhibition can be relieved by adding lactose or isopropyl-β-D-thiogalactopyranoside (IPTG).
