[The description below was written by a language model from this plasmid's Addgene catalogue record and pLannotate feature annotations shown in this document.]
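Description:
pCMV6M-Pak1 H83L H86L is a mammalian expression plasmid built on the pCMV6 backbone that drives expression of an N-terminally Myc-tagged mutant of human p21-activated kinase 1 (PAK1). It is propagated in E. coli as a high-copy plasmid from a ColE1/pUC-type origin and selected with ampicillin through the β-lactamase gene. An f1 phage origin is also present, along with remnants of a cloning-vector lac region (lacZα and lacI fragments, lac promoter/operator, CAP site) and a T7 promoter. The sequenced record is about 6.7 kb, broadly consistent with the stated 4.9 kb backbone plus roughly 2 kb insert. No mammalian selection marker is annotated. SV40 enhancer/early promoter sequences lie downstream of the expression cassette, but the table shows no gene attached to them.

The expression unit consists of the human CMV immediate-early enhancer and promoter, a short Myc epitope (annotated as a fragment of a 3xMyc tag, so apparently a single copy), the PAK1 coding sequence cloned between SalI and EcoRI sites, and a human growth hormone polyadenylation signal. The insert carries H83L and H86L substitutions in the p21-binding domain, the region through which PAK1 engages the Rho-family GTPases Cdc42 and Rac1. This makes the construct a tool for separating GTPase binding from other PAK1 functions. The depositor notes that the insert was assembled by three-way ligation of PCR products and may also contain G401S and L516I changes, which are not expected to affect function. In keeping with the associated study of PAK1 and actin organization, the plasmid is suited to transient expression in mammalian cells, with the Myc tag allowing detection of the mutant protein.
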