Addgene plasmid #12211: pCMV6M-Pak1 H83L H86L
Depositing lab: Jonathan Chernoff. Depositing organization: Institute for Cancer Research d/b/a the Research Institute of Fox Chase Cancer Center. Publication: Human p21-activated kinase (Pak1) regulates actin organization in mammalian cells. Sells MA, Knaus UG, Bagrodia S, Ambrose DM, Bokoch GM, Chernoff J. Curr Biol. 1997 Mar 1. 7(3):202-10. 10.1016/S0960-9822(97)70091-5 PubMed 9395435.
Backbone
  Vector backbone: pCMV6
  Backbone size w/o insert (bp): 4900
  Vector type: Mammalian Expression
Growth in bacteria
  Bacterial resistance: Ampicillin, 100 μg/mL
  Growth temperature: 37°C
  Growth strain: DH5alpha
  Copy number: High Copy
Gene/Insert
  Gene/Insert name: Pak1
  Species: H. sapiens (human)
  Insert size (bp): 2000
  Mutation: PBD (p21-binding domain) mutant: H83L, H86L (see depositor comment below)
  Entrez Gene: PAK1 (a.k.a. IDDMSSD, PAKalpha, alpha-PAK, p65-PAK)
  Tag / fusion protein: Myc (N terminal on insert)
  Cloning method: Restriction Enzyme; 5′ cloning site SalI (not destroyed); 3′ cloning site EcoRI (not destroyed)
  Sequencing primers: 5′ TCGTTTAGTGAACCGTCAG; 3′ GGAACTTCCAAGGCCAGGA
Terms and licenses: Academic/Nonprofit Terms; Industry Terms: Not Available to Industry
Depositor comments: Created by 3-way ligation of PCR products: B/Sac-Sac/Eco-Eco/B. Pak1 may contain mutations G401S and L516I. Depositor states that this should not affect plasmid function.
How to cite: pCMV6M-Pak1 H83L H86L was a gift from Jonathan Chernoff (Addgene plasmid # 12211 ; http://n2t.net/addgene:12211 ; RRID:Addgene_12211)
