>Addgene plasmid #12211 | pCMV6M-Pak1 H83L H86L | addgene partial sequence | sequence record 18831 | CMV-F 5'-CGCAAATGGGCGGTAGGCGTG-3'
AGCTCGTTTAGTGAACCGTCAGAATTAATTCAGATCTGGTACCACGCGTATCGATAAGCTTCGATCGTCG
ACATGGAACAGAAACTCATCTCTGAAGAGGATCTGTCTAGAGGATCCATGTCAAATAACGGCCTAGACAT
TCAAGACAAACCCCCAGCCCCTCCGATGAGAAATACCAGCACTATGATTGGAGCCGGCAGCAAAGATGCT
GGAACCCTAAACCATGGTTCTAAACCTCTGCCTCCAAACCCAGAGGAGAAGAAAAAGAAGGACCGATTTT
ACCGATCCATTTTACCTGGAGATAAAACAAATAAAAAGAAAGAGAAAGAGCGGCCAGAGATTTCTCTCCC
TTCAGATTTTGAGCTCACAATTCTTGTCGGTTTTGATGCTGTCACAGGGGAGTTTACGGGAATGCCAGAG
CAGTGGGCCCGCTTGCTTCAGACATCAAATATCACTAAGTCGGAGCAGAAGAAAAACCCGCAGGCTGTTC
TGGATGTGTTGGAGTTTTACAACTCGAAGAAGACATCCAACAGCCAGAAATACATGAGCTTTACAGATAA
GTCAGCTGAGGATTACAATTCTTCTAATGCCTTGAATGTGAAGGCTGTGTCTGAGACTCCTGCAGTGCCA
CCAGTTTCAGAAGATGAGGATGATGATGATGATGATGCTACCCCACCACCAGTGATTGCTCCACGCCCAG
AGCACACAAAATCTGTATACACACGGTCTGTGATTGAACCACTTCCTGTCACTCCAACTCGGGACGTGGC
TACATCTCCCATTTCACCTACTGAAA
